>Addgene plasmid #219323 | SFFV-ELK4-Brd 400 | addgene full sequence | sequence record 449067 | Addgene NGS Result
ATTTATGCAGAGGCCGAGGCCGCCTCGGCCTCTGAGCTATTCCAGAAGTAGTGAGGAGGCTTTTTTGGAG
GCCTAGGGACGTACCCAATTCGCCCTATAGTGAGTCGTATTACGCGCGCTCACTGGCCGTCGTTTTACAA
CGTCGTGACTGGGAAAACCCTGGCGTTACCCAACTTAATCGCCTTGCAGCACATCCCCCTTTCGCCAGCT
GGCGTAATAGCGAAGAGGCCCGCACCGATCGCCCTTCCCAACAGTTGCGCAGCCTGAATGGCGAATGGG
[124 nt withheld, positions 280-403]
C
[91 nt withheld, positions 405-495]
A
[49 nt withheld, positions 497-545]
CCTTTGACGTTGGAGTCCACGTTCTTT
[37 nt withheld, positions 573-609]
ACCCTATCTCGGTCTATTCTTTTGATTTATAAGGGATTTTGCCGATTTCGGCCTATTGGTTAAAAAATGA
GCTGATTTAACAAAAATTTAACGCGAATTTTAACAAAATATTAACGCTTACAATTTAGGTGGCACTTTTC
GGGGAAATGTGCGCGGAACCCCTATTTGTTTATTTTTCTAAATACATTCAAATATGTATCCGCTCATGAG
ACAATAACCCTGATAAATGCTTCAATAATATTGAAAAAGGAAGAGTATGAGTATTCAACATTTCCGTGTC
GCCCTTATTCCCTTTTTTGCGGCATTTTGCCTTCCTGTTTTTGCTCACCCAGAAACGCTGGTGAAAGTAA
AAGATGCTGAAGATCAGTTGGGTGCACGAGTGGGTTACATCGAACTGGATCTCAACAGCGGTAAGATCCT
TGAGAGTTTTCGCCCCGAAGAACGTTTTCCAATGATGAGCACTTTTAAAGTTCTGCTATGTGGCGCGGTA
TTATCCCGTATTGACGCCGGGCAAGAGCAACTCGGTCGCCGCATACACTATTCTCAGAATGACTTGGTTG
AGTACTCACCAGTCACAGAAAAGCATCTTACGGATGGCATGACAGTAAGAGAATTATGCAGTGCTGCCAT
AACCATGAGTGATAACACTGCGGCCAACTTACTTCTGACAACGATCGGAGGACCGAAGGAGCTAACCGCT
TTTTTGCACAACATGGGGGATCATGTAACTCGCCTTGATCGTTGGGAACCGGAGCTGAATGAAGCCATAC
CAAACGACGAGCGTGACACCACGATGCCTGTAGCAATGGCAACAACGTTGCGCAAACTATTAACTGGCGA
ACTACTTACTCTAGCTTCCCGGCAACAATTAATAGACTGGATGGAGGCGGATAAAGTTGCAGGACCACTT
CTGCGCTCGGCCCTTCCGGCTGGCTGGTTTATTGCTGATAAATCTGGAGCCGGTGAGCGTGGGTCTCGCG
GTATCATTGCAGCACTGGGGCCAGATGGTAAGCCCTCCCGTATCGTAGTTATCTACACGACGGGGAGTCA
GGCAACTATGGATGAACGAAATAGACAGATCGCTGAGATAGGTGCCTCACTGATTAAGCATTGGTAACTG
TCAGACCAAGTTTACTCATATATACTTTAGATTGATTTAAAACTTCATTTTTAATTTAAAAGGATCTAGG
TGAAGATCCTTTTTGATAATCTCATGACCAAAATCCCTTAACGTGAGTTTTCGTTCCACTGAGCGTCAGA
CCCCGTAGAAAAGATCAAAGGATCTTCTTGAGATCCTTTTTTTCTGCGCGTAATCTGCTGCTTGCAAACA
AAAAAACCACCGCTACCAGCGGTGGTTTGTTTGCCGGATCAAGAGCTACCAACTCTTTTTCCGAAGGTAA
CTGGCTTCAGCAGAGCGCAGATACCAAATACTGTTCTTCTAGTGTAGCCGTAGTTAGGCCACCACTTCAA
GAACTCTGTAGCACCGCCTACATACCTCGCTCTGCTAATCCTGTTACCAGTGGCTGCTGCCAGTGGCGAT
AAGTCGTGTCTTACCGGGTTGGACTCAAGACGATAGTTACCGGATAAGGCGCAGCGGTCGGGCTGAACGG
GGGGTTCGTGCACACAGCCCAGCTTGGAGCGAACGACCTACACCGAACTGAGATACCTACAGCGTGAGCT
ATGAGAAAGCGCCACGCTTCCCGAAGGGAGAAAGGCGGACAGGTATCCGGTAAGCGGCAGGGTCGGAACA
GGAGAGCGCACGAGGGAGCTTCCAGGGGGAAACGCCTGGTATCTTTATAGTCCTGTCGGGTTTCGCCACC
TCTGACTTGAGCGTCGATTTTTGTGATGCTCGTCAGGGGGGCGGAGCCTATGGAAAAACGCCAGCAACGC
GGCCTTTTTACGGTTCCTGGCCTTTTGCTGGCCTTTTGCTCACATGTTCTTTCCTGCGTTATCCCCTGAT
TCTGTGGATAACCGTATTACCGCCTTTGAGTGAGCTGATACCGCTCGCCGCAGCCGAACGACCGAGCGCA
GCGAGTCAGTGAGCGAGGAAGCGGAAGAGCGCCCAATACGCAAACCGCCTCTCCCCGCGCGTTGGCCGAT
TCATTAATGCAGCTGGCACGACAGGTTTCCCGACTGGAAAGCGGGCAGTGAGCGCAACGCAATTAATGTG
AGTTAGCTCACTCATTAGGCACCCCAGGCTTTACACTTTATGCTTCCGGCTCGTATGTTGTGTGGAATTG
TGAGCGGATAACAATTTCACACAGGAAACAGCTATGACCATGATTACGCCAAGCGCGCAATTAACCCTCA
CTAAAGGGAACAAAAGCTGGAGCTGCAAGCTTAATGTAGTCTTATGCAATACTCTTGTAGTCTTGCAACA
TGGTAACGATGAGTTAGCAACATGCCTTACAAGGAGAGAAAAAGCACCGTGCATGCCGATTGGTGGAAGT
AAGGTGGTACGATCGTGCCTTATTAGGAAGGCAACAGACGGGTCTGACATGGATTGGACGAACCACTGAA
TTGCCGCATTGCAGAGATATTGTATTTAAGTGCCTAGCTCGATACATAAACGGGTCTCTCTGGTTAGACC
AGATCTGAGCCTGGGAGCTCTCTGGCTAACTAGGGAACCCACTGCTTAAGCCTCAATAAAGCTTGCCTTG
AGTGCTTCAAGTAGTGTGTGCCCGTCTGTTGTGTGACTCTGGTAACTAGAGATCCCTCAGACCCTTTTAG
TCAGTGTGGAAAATCTCTAGCAGTGGCGCCCGAACAGGGACTTGAAAGCGAAAGGGAAACCAGAGGAGCT
CTCTCGACGCAGGACTCGGCTTGCTGAAGCGCGCACGGCAAGAGGCGAGGGGCGGCGACTGGTGAGTACG
CCAAAAATTTTGACTAGCGGAGGCTAGAAGGAGAGAGATGGGTGCGAGAGCGTCAGTATTAAGCGGGGGA
GAATTAGATCGCGATGGGAAAAAATTCGGTTAAGGCCAGGGGGAAAGAAAAAATATAAATTAAAACATAT
AGTATGGGCAAGCAGGGAGCTAGAACGATTCGCAGTTAATCCTGGCCTGTTAGAAACATCAGAAGGCTGT
AGACAAATACTGGGACAGCTACAACCATCCCTTCAGACAGGATCAGAAGAACTTAGATCATTATATAATA
CAGTAGCAACCCTCTATTGTGTGCATCAAAGGATAGAGATAAAAGACACCAAGGAAGCTTTAGACAAGAT
AGAGGAAGAGCAAAACAAAAGTAAGACCACCGCACAGCAAGCGGCCGCTGATCTTCAGACCTGGAGGAGG
AGATATGAGGGACAATTGGAGAAGTGAATTATATAAATATAAAGTAGTAAAAATTGAACCATTAGGAGTA
GCACCCACCAAGGCAAAGAGAAGAGTGGTGCAGAGAGAAAAAAGAGCAGTGGGAATAGGAGCTTTGTTCC
TTGGGTTCTTGGGAGCAGCAGGAAGCACTATGGGCGCAGCGTCAATGACGCTGACGGTACAGGCCAGACA
ATTATTGTCTGGTATAGTGCAGCAGCAGAACAATTTGCTGAGGGCTATTGAGGCGCAACAGCATCTGTTG
CAACTCACAGTCTGGGGCATCAAGCAGCTCCAGGCAAGAATCCTGGCTGTGGAAAGATACCTAAAGGATC
AACAGCTCCTGGGGATTTGGGGTTGCTCTGGAAAACTCATTTGCACCACTGCTGTGCCTTGGAATGCTAG
TTGGAGTAATAAATCTCTGGAACAGATTTGGAATCACACGACCTGGATGGAGTGGGACAGAGAAATTAAC
AATTACACAAGCTTAATACACTCCTTAATTGAAGAATCGCAAAACCAGCAAGAAAAGAATGAACAAGAAT
TATTGGAATTAGATAAATGGGCAAGTTTGTGGAATTGGTTTAACATAACAAATTGGCTGTGGTATATAAA
ATTATTCATAATGATAGTAGGAGGCTTGGTAGGTTTAAGAATAGTTTTTGCTGTACTTTCTATAGTGAAT
AGAGTTAGGCAGGGATATTCACCATTATCGTTTCAGACCCACCTCCCAACCCCGAGGGGACCCGACAGGC
CCGAAGGAATAGAAGAAGAAGGTGGAGAGAGAGACAGAGACAGATCCATTCGATTAGTGAACGGATCTCG
ACGGTATCGGTTAACTTTTAAAAGAAAAGGGGGGATTGGGGGGTACAGTGCAGGGGAAAGAATAGTAGAC
ATAATAGCAACAGACATACAAACTAAAGAATTACAAAAACAAATTACAAAAATTCAAAATTTTATCGATC
ACGAGACTAGCCTCGAGCTGGCTGCAGTAACGCCATTTTGCAAGGCATGGAAAAATACCAAACCAAGAAT
AGAGAAGTTCAGATCAAGGGCGGGTACATGAAAATAGCTAACGTTGGGCCAAACAGGATATCTGCGGTGA
GCAGTTTCGGCCCCGGCCCGGGGCCAAGAACAGATGGTCACCGCAGTTTCGGCCCCGGCCCGAGGCCAAG
AACAGATGGTCCCCAGATATGGCCCAACCCTCAGCAGTTTCTTAAGACCCATCAGATGTTTCCAGGCTCC
CCCAAGGACCTGAAATGACCCTGCGCCTTATTTGAATTAACCAATCAGCCTGCTTCTCGCTTCTGTTCGC
GCGCTTCTGCTTCCCGAGCTCTATAAAAGAGCTCACAACCCCTCACTCGGCGCGCCAGTCCTCCGACAGA
CTGAGTCGGCCGGTCGAATCAAGCTTATCGATACCGTCGACGGATCCGCTAGCCCGCGGTTCGAAATGGA
CAGTGCTATCACCCTGTGGCAGTTCCTTCTTCAGCTCCTGCAGAAGCCTCAGAACAAGCACATGATCTGT
TGGACCTCTAATGATGGGCAGTTTAAGCTTTTGCAGGCAGAAGAGGTGGCTCGTCTCTGGGGGATTCGCA
AGAACAAGCCTAACATGAATTATGACAAACTCAGCCGAGCCCTCAGATACTATTATGTAAAGAATATCAT
CAAAAAAGTGAATGGTCAGAAGTTTGTGTACAAGTTTGTCTCTTATCCAGAGATTTTGAACATGGATCCA
ATGACAGTGGGCAGGATTGAGGGTGACTGTGAAAGTTTAAACTTCAGTGAAGTCAGCAGCAGTTCCAAAG
ATGTGGAGAATGGAGGGAAAGATAAACCACCTCAGCCTGGTGCCAAGACCTCTAGCCGCAATGACTACAT
ACACTCTGGCTTATATTCTTCATTTACTCTCAACTCTTTGAACTCCTCCAATGTAAAGCTTTTCAAATTG
ATAAAGACTGAGAATCCAGCCGAGAAACTGGCAGAGAAAAAATCTCCTCAGGAGCCCACACCATCTGTCA
TCAAATTTGTCACGACACCTTCCAAAAAGCCACCGGTTGAACCTGTTGCTGCCACCATTTCAATTGGCCC
AAGTATTTCTCCATCTTCAGAAGAAACTATCCAAGCTTTGGAGACATTGGTTTCCCCAAAACTGCCTTCC
CTGGAAGCCCCAACCTCTGCCTCTAACGTAATGACTGCTTTTGCCACCACACCACCCATTTCGTCCATAC
CCCCTTTGCAGGAACCTCCCAGAACACCTTCACCACCACTGAGTTCTCACCCAGACATCGACACAGACAT
TGATTCAGTGGCTTCTCAGCCAATGGAACTTCCAGAGAATTTGTCACTGGAGCCTAAAGACCAGGATTCA
GTCTTGCTAGAAAAGGACAAAGTAAATAATTCATCAAGATCCAAGAAACCCAAAGGGTTAGAACTGGCAC
CCACCCTTGTGATCACGAGCAGTGATCCAAGCCCACTGGGAATACTGAGCCCATCTCTCCCTACAGCTTC
TCTTACACCAGCATTTTTTTCACAGGTAGCTTGCTCGCTCTTTATGGTGTCACCATTGCTTTCATTTATT
TGCCCTTTTAAGCAAATCCAGAATTTATACACTCAAGTTTGCTTTCTGTTACTTAGGTTTGTCTTAGAAA
GGTTATGTGTGACTGTCATGTGAACCGGTCGGATCCCCCGGGCTGCAGGAATTCGAGCATCTTACCGCCA
TTTATTCCCATATTTGTTCTGTTTTTCTTGATTTGGGTATACATTTAAATGTTAATAAAACAAAATGGTG
GGGCAATCATTTACATTTTTAGGGATATGTAATTACTAGTTCAGGTGTATTGCCACAAGACAAACATGTT
AAGAAACTTTCCCGTTATTTACGCTCTGTTCCTGTTAATCAACCTCTGGATTACAAAATTTGTGAAAGAT
TGACTGATATTCTTAACTATGTTGCTCCTTTTACGCTGTGTGGATATGCTGCTTTAATGCCTCTGTATCA
TGCTATTGCTTCCCGTACGGCTTTCGTTTTCTCCTCCTTGTATAAATCCTGGTTGCTGTCTCTTTATGAG
GAGTTGTGGCCCGTTGTCCGTCAACGTGGCGTGGTGTGCTCTGTGTTTGCTGACGCAACCCCCACTGGCT
GGGGCATTGCCACCACCTGTCAACTCCTTTCTGGGACTTTCGCTTTCCCCCTCCCGATCGCCACGGCAGA
ACTCATCGCCGCCTGCCTTGCCCGCTGCTGGACAGGGGCTAGGTTGCTGGGCACTGATAATTCCGTGGTG
TTGTCGGGGAAGCTGACGTCCTTTGCAATTCGATATCAAGCTGTACCTTCTAGATGTACAACGTAGCTAG
CGCTTCTAGACCAATGACTTACAAGGCAGCTGTAGATCTTAGCCACTTTTTAAAAGAAAAGGGGGGACTG
GAAGGGCTAATTCACTCCCAACGAAGACAAGATCTGCTTTTTGCTTGTACTGGGTCTCTCTGGTTAGACC
AGATCTGAGCCTGGGAGCTCTCTGGCTAACTAGGGAACCCACTGCTTAAGCCTCAATAAAGCTTGCCTTG
AGTGCTTCAAGTAGTGTGTGCCCGTCTGTTGTGTGACTCTGGTAACTAGAGATCCCTCAGACCCTTTTAG
TCAGTGTGGAAAATCTCTAGCAGTAGTAGTTCATGTCATCTTATTATTCAGTATTTATAACTTGCAAAGA
AATGAATATCAGAGAGTGAGAGGAACTTGTTTATTGCAGCTTATAATGGTTACAAATAAAGCAATAGCAT
CACAAATTTCACAAATAAAGCATTTTTTTCACTGCATTCTAGTTGTGGTTTGTCCAAACTCATCAATGTA
TCTTATCATGTCTGGCTCTAGCTATCCCGCCCCTAACTCCGCCCATCCCGCCCCTAACTCCGCCCAGTTC
CGCCCATTCTCCGCCCCATGGCTGACTAATTTTTTTT
Features (pLannotate 1.2.2; 29 found; start..end, strand, type, name):
     94..112     -  promoter       T7 promoter: promoter for bacteriophage T7 RNA polymerase
    120..275     +  CDS            lacZα (fragment): LacZα fragment of β-galactosidase; lacZ fragment
    280..708     +  rep_origin     f1 ori (sequence partly withheld): f1 bacteriophage origin of replication; arrow indicates direction of (+) strand synthesis
    761..865     +  promoter       AmpR promoter: bla
    866..1726    +  CDS            AmpR: β-lactamase; bla; confers resistance to ampicillin, carbenicillin, and related antibiotics
   1897..2485    +  rep_origin     ori: high-copy-number ColE1/pMB1/pBR322/pUC origin of replication
   2668..2760    +  CDS            lacI (fragment): lac repressor; lacI; The lac repressor binds to the lac operator to inhibit transcription in E. coli. This inhibition can be relieved by adding lactose or isopropyl-β-D-thiogalactopyranoside (IPTG).
   2773..2794    +  protein_bind   CAP binding site: CAP binding activates transcription in the presence of cAMP. E. coli catabolite activator protein
   2809..2839    +  promoter       lac promoter: promoter for the E. coli lac operon
   2847..2863    +  protein_bind   lac operator: The lac repressor binds to the lac operator to inhibit transcription in E. coli. This inhibition can be relieved by adding lactose or isopropyl-β-D-thiogalactopyranoside (IPTG). lac repressor encoded by lacI
   2908..2926    +  promoter       T3 promoter: promoter for bacteriophage T3 RNA polymerase
   2954..3180    +  promoter       RSV promoter: Rous sarcoma virus enhancer/promoter
   3181..3361    +  LTR            5' LTR (truncated): truncated 5' long terminal repeat (LTR) from HIV-1
   3408..3533    +  misc_feature   HIV-1 Ψ: packaging signal of human immunodeficiency virus type 1
   3517..3880    +  CDS            HIV-1 gag (fragment): gag protein from human immunodeficiency virus 1; gag
   4026..4259    +  misc_feature   RRE: The Rev response element (RRE) of HIV-1 allows for Rev-dependent mRNA export from the nucleus to the cytoplasm.
   4636..4736    +  CDS            Rev (fragment): human immunodeficiency virus 1 (HIV-1) Rev protein; rev; enhances nuclear export of unspliced and incompletely spliced viral mRNAs
   4755..4872    +  misc_feature   cPPT/CTS: central polypurine tract and central termination sequence of HIV-1
   4906..5307    +  promoter       SFFV promoter: spleen focus-forming virus long terminal repeat (LTR) promoter
   5317..5340    +  misc_feature   MCS (fragment): pBluescript multiple cloning site
   5365..6489    +  CDS            ELK4 (fragment): ELK4_HUMAN - Also known as SAP1. Experimental evidence at protein level: Swiss-Prot protein existence level 1. Involved in both transcriptional activation and repression. Interaction with SIRT7 leads to recruitment and stabilization of SIRT7 at promoters, followed by deacetylation of histone H3 at 'Lys-18' (H3K18Ac) and subsequent transcription repression. Forms a ternary complex with the serum response factor (SRF). Requires DNA-bound SRF for ternary complex formation and makes extensive DNA contacts to the 5'side of SRF, but does not bind DNA autonomously. From Homo sapiens (Human).
   6590..6615    +  misc_feature   MCS (fragment): pBluescript multiple cloning site
   6615..6674    +  CDS            S (fragment): HBSAG_WHV6 - Experimental evidence at transcript level: Swiss-Prot protein existence level 2. The middle envelope protein plays an important role in the budding of the virion. It is involved in the induction of budding in a nucleocapsid independent way. In this process the majority of envelope proteins bud to form subviral lipoprotein particles of 22 nm of diameter that do not contain a nucleocapsid (By similarity). From Woodchuck hepatitis B virus (isolate w64/pWS23) (WHV).
   6806..7209    +  misc_feature   WPRE: woodchuck hepatitis virus posttranscriptional regulatory element
   7267..7326    +  CDS            nef (fragment): NEF_HV1Z2 - Experimental evidence at protein level: Swiss-Prot protein existence level 1. Extracellular Nef protein targets CD4(+) T-lymphocytes for apoptosis by interacting with CXCR4 surface receptors. From Human immunodeficiency virus type 1 group M subtype D (isolate Z2/CDC-Z34) (HIV-1).
   7328..7561    +  LTR            3' LTR (ΔU3): self-inactivating 3' long terminal repeat (LTR) from HIV-1
   7633..7754    +  polyA_signal   SV40 poly(A) signal: SV40 polyadenylation signal
   7773..7794    +  rep_origin     SV40 ori (fragment): SV40 origin of replication
   7794..73      +  rep_origin     SV40 ori (across the origin): SV40 origin of replication
