[The description below was written by a language model from this plasmid's Addgene catalogue record and pLannotate feature annotations shown in this document.]
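Description:
SFFV-ELK4-Brd 400 is a lentiviral transfer plasmid built on the SFFV-MCS backbone that expresses the human transcription factor ELK4 (also known as SAP1) together with a construct-specific DNA barcode. It is maintained in E. coli through a high-copy ColE1/pUC-type origin and an ampicillin resistance gene (β-lactamase). The bacterial portion also carries an f1 origin and pBluescript-derived remnants such as lac regulatory elements, a lacZα fragment and T3/T7 promoters. No mammalian selection marker or fluorescent reporter appears in the feature table.

The viral cassette has a third-generation, self-inactivating layout. An RSV promoter drives a truncated HIV-1 5' LTR, followed by the Ψ packaging signal with a partial gag region, the Rev response element for Rev-dependent nuclear export of the genomic RNA, and the cPPT/CTS. A ΔU3 3' LTR and an SV40 polyadenylation signal close the unit, so the integrated provirus lacks LTR promoter activity. Internally, the spleen focus-forming virus (SFFV) promoter drives the ELK4 coding sequence, which was cloned by restriction enzymes into the multiple cloning site. A WPRE downstream enhances transcript stability and expression. According to the depositor, the barcode sits after the WPRE at an XbaI site, giving the order SFFV–TF–WPRE–barcode; the barcode itself is not annotated in the feature table.

The plasmid belongs to a barcoded transcription factor collection made for combinatorial screening in immune cell reprogramming. The barcode's position within the SFFV-driven transcription unit would presumably allow the delivered factor to be identified by sequencing.
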