Addgene plasmid #219323: SFFV-ELK4-Brd 400
Purpose: Transcription factor ELK4 with a specific barcode assigned.
Depositing lab: Filipe Pereira. Depositing organization: Center for Neuroscience and Cell Biology, University of Coimbra. Publication: A combinatorial transcription factor screening platform for immune cell reprogramming. Kurochkin I, Altman AR, Caiado I, Pertiga-Cabral D, Halitzki E, Minaeva M, Zimmermannova O, Henriques-Oliveira L, Klein D, Nair M, Oliveira D, Cajal LR, Knittel R, Feick C, Ringner M, Martin M, Cirovic B, Pires CF, Rosa FF, Sitnicka E, Theis FJ, Pereira CF. Cell Syst. 2026 Jan 21;17(1):101457. doi: 10.1016/j.cels.2025.101457. Epub 2026 Jan 14. PubMed 41539305.
Backbone
  Vector backbone: SFFV-MCS
  Backbone size w/o insert (bp): 6638
  Vector type: Lentiviral
Growth in bacteria
  Bacterial resistance: Ampicillin, 100 μg/mL
  Growth temperature: 37°C
  Growth strain: NEB Stable
  Copy number: High Copy
Gene/Insert
  Gene/Insert name: ELK4
  Species: H. sapiens (human)
  Insert size (bp): 1218
  Entrez Gene: ELK4 (a.k.a. SAP1)
  Promoter: The spleen focus-forming virus (SFFV) promoter
  Cloning method: Restriction Enzyme; 5′ cloning site Bsp119I (not destroyed); 3′ cloning site BstHI (not destroyed)
Terms and licenses: Academic/Nonprofit Terms; Industry Terms: Not Available to Industry
Depositor comments: Barcode sequence cloned into XbaI restriction site. Design of plasmid is as follows: SFFV-[TF sequence]-WPRE-[Barcode sequence].
How to cite: SFFV-ELK4-Brd 400 was a gift from Filipe Pereira (Addgene plasmid # 219323 ; http://n2t.net/addgene:219323 ; RRID:Addgene_219323)
