>Addgene plasmid #219323 | SFFV-ELK4-Brd 400 | depositor partial sequence | sequence record 428449 | TF ORF
ATGGACAGTGCTATCACCCTGTGGCAGTTCCTTCTTCAGCTCCTGCAGAAGCCTCAGAACAAGCACATGA
TCTGTTGGACCTCTAATGATGGGCAGTTTAAGCTTTTGCAGGCAGAAGAGGTGGCTCGTCTCTGGGGGAT
TCGCAAGAACAAGCCTAACATGAATTATGACAAACTCAGCCGAGCCCTCAGATACTATTATGTAAAGAAT
ATCATCAAAAAAGTGAATGGTCAGAAGTTTGTGTACAAGTTTGTCTCTTATCCAGAGATTTTGAACATGG
ATCCAATGACAGTGGGCAGGATTGAGGGTGACTGTGAAAGTTTAAACTTCAGTGAAGTCAGCAGCAGTTC
CAAAGATGTGGAGAATGGAGGGAAAGATAAACCACCTCAGCCTGGTGCCAAGACCTCTAGCCGCAATGAC
TACATACACTCTGGCTTATATTCTTCATTTACTCTCAACTCTTTGAACTCCTCCAATGTAAAGCTTTTCA
AATTGATAAAGACTGAGAATCCAGCCGAGAAACTGGCAGAGAAAAAATCTCCTCAGGAGCCCACACCATC
TGTCATCAAATTTGTCACGACACCTTCCAAAAAGCCACCGGTTGAACCTGTTGCTGCCACCATTTCAATT
GGCCCAAGTATTTCTCCATCTTCAGAAGAAACTATCCAAGCTTTGGAGACATTGGTTTCCCCAAAACTGC
CTTCCCTGGAAGCCCCAACCTCTGCCTCTAACGTAATGACTGCTTTTGCCACCACACCACCCATTTCGTC
CATACCCCCTTTGCAGGAACCTCCCAGAACACCTTCACCACCACTGAGTTCTCACCCAGACATCGACACA
GACATTGATTCAGTGGCTTCTCAGCCAATGGAACTTCCAGAGAATTTGTCACTGGAGCCTAAAGACCAGG
ATTCAGTCTTGCTAGAAAAGGACAAAGTAAATAATTCATCAAGATCCAAGAAACCCAAAGGGTTAGAACT
GGCACCCACCCTTGTGATCACGAGCAGTGATCCAAGCCCACTGGGAATACTGAGCCCATCTCTCCCTACA
GCTTCTCTTACACCAGCATTTTTTTCACAGGTAGCTTGCTCGCTCTTTATGGTGTCACCATTGCTTTCAT
TTATTTGCCCTTTTAAGCAAATCCAGAATTTATACACTCAAGTTTGCTTTCTGTTACTTAGGTTTGTCTT
AGAAAGGTTATGTGTGACTGTCATGTGA
