>Addgene plasmid #219323 | SFFV-ELK4-Brd 400 | depositor partial sequence | sequence record 428450 | Barcode sequence
TGTACAACGTAGCTAGCGCT
